>Addgene plasmid #141470 | TFORF0002 | addgene full sequence | sequence record 326349 | Addgene NGS Result
GGCTCCGGTGCCCGTCAGTGGGCAGAGCGCACATCGCCCACAGTCCCCGAGAAGTTGGGGGGAGGGGTCG
GCAATTGAACCGGTGCCTAGAGAAGGTGGCGCGGGGTAAACTGGGAAAGTGATGTCGTGTACTGGCTCCG
CCTTTTTCCCGAGGGTGGGGGAGAACCGTATATAAGTGCAGTAGTCGCCGTGAACGTTCTTTTTCGCAAC
GGGTTTGCCGCCAGAACACAGGTAAGTGCCGTGTGTGGTTCCCGCGGGCCTGGCCTCTTTACGGGTTATG
GCCCTTGCGTGCCTTGAATTACTTCCACCTGGCTGCAGTACGTGATTCTTGATCCCGAGCTTCGGGTTGG
AAGTGGGTGGGAGAGTTCGAGGCCTTGCGCTTAAGGAGCCCCTTCGCCTCGTGCTTGAGTTGAGGCCTGG
CCTGGGCGCTGGGGCCGCCGCGTGCGAATCTGGTGGCACCTTCGCGCCTGTCTCGCTGCTTTCGATAAGT
CTCTAGCCATTTAAAATTTTTGATGACCTGCTGCGACGCTTTTTTTCTGGCAAGATAGTCTTGTAAATGC
GGGCCAAGATCTGCACACTGGTATTTCGGTTTTTGGGGCCGCGGGCGGCGACGGGGCCCGTGCGTCCCAG
CGCACATGTTCGGCGAGGCGGGGCCTGCGAGCGCGGCCACCGAGAATCGGACGGGGGTAGTCTCAAGCTG
GCCGGCCTGCTCTGGTGCCTGGCCTCGCGCCGCCGTGTATCGCCCCGCCCTGGGCGGCAAGGCTGGCCCG
GTCGGCACCAGTTGCGTGAGCGGAAAGATGGCCGCTTCCCGGCCCTGCTGCAGGGAGCTCAAAATGGAGG
ACGCGGCGCTCGGGAGAGCGGGCGGGTGAGTCACCCACACAAAGGAAAAGGGCCTTTCCGTCCTCAGCCG
TCGCTTCATGTGACTCCACGGAGTACCGGGCGCCGTCCAGGCACCTCGATTAGTTCTCGAGCTTTTGGAG
TACGTCGTCTTTAGGTTGGGGGGAGGGGTTTTATGCGATGGAGTTTCCCCACACTGAGTGGGTGGAGACT
GAAGTTAGGCCAGCTTGGCACTTGATGTAATTCTCCTTGGAATTTGCCCTTTTTGAGTTTGGATCTTGGT
TCATTCTCAAGCCTCAGACAGTGGTTCAAAGTTTTTTTCTTCCATTTCAGGTGTCGTGAGGCTAGCACCG
CCACCATGCGGCCCGCAGCCGGCGCAGCCAGGAGACCGAGGTGCTGTACCAGCTGGCTCACACGCTGCCC
TTCGCCCGCGGCGTCAGCGCCCACCTGGACAAGGCCTCTATCATGCGCCTCACCATCAGCTACCTGCGCA
TGCACCGCCTCTGCGCCGCAGCTGGAGCTCATTGGACACAGCATCTTTGATTTCATCCACCCCTGTGACC
AAGAGGAGCTTCAGGACGCCCTGACCCCCCAGCAGACCCTGTCCAGGAGGAAGGTGGAGGCCCCCACGGA
GCGGTGCTTCTCCTTGCGCATGAAGAGTACACTCACCAGCCGCGGGCGCACCCTCAACCTCAAGGCGGCC
ACCTGGAAGGTGCTGAACTGCTCTGGACATATGAGGGCCTACAAGCCACCTGCGCAGACTTCTCCAGCTG
GGAGCCCTGACTCAGAGCCCCCGCTGCAGTGCCTGGTGCTCATCTGCGAAGCCATCCCCCACCCAGGCAG
CCTGGAGCCCCCACTGGGCCGAGGGGCCTTCCTCAGCCGCCACAGCCTGGACATGAAGTTCACCTACTGT
GACGACAGGATTGCAGAAGTGGCTGGCTATAGTCCCGATGACCTGATCGGCTGTTCCGCCTACGAGTACA
TCCACGCGCTGGACTCCGATGCGGTCAGCAAGAGCATCCACACCTTGCTGAGCAAGGGCCAGGCAGTAAC
AGGGCAGTATCGCTTCCTGGCCCGGAGTGGTGGCTACCTGTGGACCCAGACCCAGGCCACAGTGGTGTCA
GGGGGACGGGGCCCCCAGTCGGAGAGTATCGTCTGTGTCCATTTTTTAATCAGCCAGGTGGAAGAGACCG
GAGTGGTGCTGTCCCTGGAGCAAACGGAGCAACACTCTCGCAGACCCATTCAGCGGGGCGCCCCCTCTCA
GAAGGACACCCCTAACCCTGGGGACAGCCTTGACACCCCTGGCCCCCGGATCCTTGCCTTCCTGCACCCG
CCTTCCCTGAGCGAGGCTGCCCTGGCCGCTGACCCCCGCCGTTTCTGCAGCCCTGACCTCCGTCGCCTCC
TGGGACCCATCCTGGATGGGGCTTCAGTAGCAGCCACTCCCAGCACCCCGCTGGCCACACGGCACCCCCA
AAGTCCTCTTTCGGCTGATCTCCCAGATGAACTACCTGTGGGCACCGAGAATGTGCACAGACTCTTCACC
TCCGGGAAAGACACTGAGGCAGTGGAGACAGATTTAGATATAGCTCAGGACCCCAGCACCCCACTCCTGA
ACCTGAATGAGCCCCTGGGTTTTCACTTTGTCACCCAGTCTGGAGTGCAGTGGCACAAACACAGCTCACC
GCAGCCTCGACCTCCTGGGCTCAAGTAGTAATGAACTAGTCCGTAACTTGAAAGTATTTCGATTTCTTGG
CTTTATATATCTTGTGGAAAGGACGACAATTACACCACGTCTGCCTACTAACGCGTTAAGTCGACAATCA
ACCTCTGGATTACAAAATTTGTGAAAGATTGACTGGTATTCTTAACTATGTTGCTCCTTTTACGCTATGT
GGATACGCTGCTTTAATGCCTTTGTATCATGCTATTGCTTCCCGTATGGCTTTCATTTTCTCCTCCTTGT
ATAAATCCTGGTTGCTGTCTCTTTATGAGGAGTTGTGGCCCGTTGTCAGGCAACGTGGCGTGGTGTGCAC
TGTGTTTGCTGACGCAACCCCCACTGGTTGGGGCATTGCCACCACCTGTCAGCTCCTTTCCGGGACTTTC
GCTTTCCCCCTCCCTATTGCCACGGCGGAACTCATCGCCGCCTGCCTTGCCCGCTGCTGGACAGGGGCTC
GGCTGTTGGGCACTGACAATTCCGTGGTGTTGTCGGGGAAATCATCGTCCTTTCCTTGGCTGCTCGCCTG
TGTTGCCACCTGGATTCTGCGCGGGACGTCCTTCTGCTACGTCCCTTCGGCCCTCAATCCAGCGGACCTT
CCTTCCCGCGGCCTGCTGCCGGCTCTGCGGCCTCTTCCGCGTCTTCGCCTTCGCCCTCAGACGAGTCGGA
TCTCCCTTTGGGCCGCCTCCCCGCGTCGACTTTAAGACCAATGACTTACAAGGCAGCTGTAGATCTTAGC
CACTTTTTAAAAGAAAAGGGGGGACTGGAAGGGCTAATTCACTCCCAACGAAGACAAGATCTGCTTTTTG
CTTGTACTGGGTCTCTCTGGTTAGACCAGATCTGAGCCTGGGAGCTCTCTGGCTAACTAGGGAACCCACT
GCTTAAGCCTCAATAAAGCTTGCCTTGAGTGCTTCAAGTAGTGTGTGCCCGTCTGTTGTGTGACTCTGGT
AACTAGAGATCCCTCAGACCCTTTTAGTCAGTGTGGAAAATCTCTAGCAGTACGTATAGTAGTTCATGTC
ATCTTATTATTCAGTATTTATAACTTGCAAAGAAATGAATATCAGAGAGTGAGAGGAACTTGTTTATTGC
AGCTTATAATGGTTACAAATAAAGCAATAGCATCACAAATTTCACAAATAAAGCATTTTTTTCACTGCAT
TCTAGTTGTGGTTTGTCCAAACTCATCAATGTATCTTATCATGTCTGGCTCTAGCTATCCCGCCCCTAAC
TCCGCCCATCCCGCCCCTAACTCCGCCCAGTTCCGCCCATTCTCCGCCCCATGGCTGACTAATTTTTTTT
ATTTATGCAGAGGCCGAGGCCGCCTCGGCCTCTGAGCTATTCCAGAAGTAGTGAGGAGGCTTTTTTGGAG
GCCTAGGGACGTACCCAATTCGCCCTATAGTGAGTCGTATTACGCGCGCTCACTGGCCGTCGTTTTACAA
CGTCGTGACTGGGAAAACCCTGGCGTTACCCAACTTAATCGCCTTGCAGCACATCCCCCTTTCGCCAGCT
GGCGTAATAGCGAAGAGGCCCGCACCGATCGCCCTTCCCAACAGTTGCGCAGCCTGAATGGCGAATGGG
[124 nt withheld, positions 4130-4253]
C
[91 nt withheld, positions 4255-4345]
A
[49 nt withheld, positions 4347-4395]
CCTTTGACGTTGGAGTCCACGTTCTTT
[37 nt withheld, positions 4423-4459]
ACCCTATCTCGGTCTATTCTTTTGATTTATAAGGGATTTTGCCGATTTCGGCCTATTGGTTAAAAAATGA
GCTGATTTAACAAAAATTTAACGCGAATTTTAACAAAATATTAACGCTTACAATTTAGGTGGCACTTTTC
GGGGAAATGTGCGCGGAACCCCTATTTGTTTATTTTTCTAAATACATTCAAATATGTATCCGCTCATGAG
ACAATAACCCTGATAAATGCTTCAATAATATTGAAAAAGGAAGAGTATGAGTATTCAACATTTCCGTGTC
GCCCTTATTCCCTTTTTTGCGGCATTTTGCCTTCCTGTTTTTGCTCACCCAGAAACGCTGGTGAAAGTAA
AAGATGCTGAAGATCAGTTGGGTGCACGAGTGGGTTACATCGAACTGGATCTCAACAGCGGTAAGATCCT
TGAGAGTTTTCGCCCCGAAGAACGTTTTCCAATGATGAGCACTTTTAAAGTTCTGCTATGTGGCGCGGTA
TTATCCCGTATTGACGCCGGGCAAGAGCAACTCGGTCGCCGCATACACTATTCTCAGAATGACTTGGTTG
AGTACTCACCAGTCACAGAAAAGCATCTTACGGATGGCATGACAGTAAGAGAATTATGCAGTGCTGCCAT
AACCATGAGTGATAACACTGCGGCCAACTTACTTCTGACAACGATCGGAGGACCGAAGGAGCTAACCGCT
TTTTTGCACAACATGGGGGATCATGTAACTCGCCTTGATCGTTGGGAACCGGAGCTGAATGAAGCCATAC
CAAACGACGAGCGTGACACCACGATGCCTGTAGCAATGGCAACAACGTTGCGCAAACTATTAACTGGCGA
ACTACTTACTCTAGCTTCCCGGCAACAATTAATAGACTGGATGGAGGCGGATAAAGTTGCAGGACCACTT
CTGCGCTCGGCCCTTCCGGCTGGCTGGTTTATTGCTGATAAATCTGGAGCCGGTGAGCGTGGGTCTCGCG
GTATCATTGCAGCACTGGGGCCAGATGGTAAGCCCTCCCGTATCGTAGTTATCTACACGACGGGGAGTCA
GGCAACTATGGATGAACGAAATAGACAGATCGCTGAGATAGGTGCCTCACTGATTAAGCATTGGTAACTG
TCAGACCAAGTTTACTCATATATACTTTAGATTGATTTAAAACTTCATTTTTAATTTAAAAGGATCTAGG
TGAAGATCCTTTTTGATAATCTCATGACCAAAATCCCTTAACGTGAGTTTTCGTTCCACTGAGCGTCAGA
CCCCGTAGAAAAGATCAAAGGATCTTCTTGAGATCCTTTTTTTCTGCGCGTAATCTGCTGCTTGCAAACA
AAAAAACCACCGCTACCAGCGGTGGTTTGTTTGCCGGATCAAGAGCTACCAACTCTTTTTCCGAAGGTAA
CTGGCTTCAGCAGAGCGCAGATACCAAATACTGTTCTTCTAGTGTAGCCGTAGTTAGGCCACCACTTCAA
GAACTCTGTAGCACCGCCTACATACCTCGCTCTGCTAATCCTGTTACCAGTGGCTGCTGCCAGTGGCGAT
AAGTCGTGTCTTACCGGGTTGGACTCAAGACGATAGTTACCGGATAAGGCGCAGCGGTCGGGCTGAACGG
GGGGTTCGTGCACACAGCCCAGCTTGGAGCGAACGACCTACACCGAACTGAGATACCTACAGCGTGAGCT
ATGAGAAAGCGCCACGCTTCCCGAAGGGAGAAAGGCGGACAGGTATCCGGTAAGCGGCAGGGTCGGAACA
GGAGAGCGCACGAGGGAGCTTCCAGGGGGAAACGCCTGGTATCTTTATAGTCCTGTCGGGTTTCGCCACC
TCTGACTTGAGCGTCGATTTTTGTGATGCTCGTCAGGGGGGCGGAGCCTATGGAAAAACGCCAGCAACGC
GGCCTTTTTACGGTTCCTGGCCTTTTGCTGGCCTTTTGCTCACATGTTCTTTCCTGCGTTATCCCCTGAT
TCTGTGGATAACCGTATTACCGCCTTTGAGTGAGCTGATACCGCTCGCCGCAGCCGAACGACCGAGCGCA
GCGAGTCAGTGAGCGAGGAAGCGGAAGAGCGCCCAATACGCAAACCGCCTCTCCCCGCGCGTTGGCCGAT
TCATTAATGCAGCTGGCACGACAGGTTTCCCGACTGGAAAGCGGGCAGTGAGCGCAACGCAATTAATGTG
AGTTAGCTCACTCATTAGGCACCCCAGGCTTTACACTTTATGCTTCCGGCTCGTATGTTGTGTGGAATTG
TGAGCGGATAACAATTTCACACAGGAAACAGCTATGACCATGATTACGCCAAGCGCGCAATTAACCCTCA
CTAAAGGGAACAAAAGCTGGAGCTGCAAGCTTAATGTAGTCTTATGCAATACTCTTGTAGTCTTGCAACA
TGGTAACGATGAGTTAGCAACATGCCTTACAAGGAGAGAAAAAGCACCGTGCATGCCGATTGGTGGAAGT
AAGGTGGTACGATCGTGCCTTATTAGGAAGGCAACAGACGGGTCTGACATGGATTGGACGAACCACTGAA
TTGCCGCATTGCAGAGATATTGTATTTAAGTGCCTAGCTCGATACATAAACGGGTCTCTCTGGTTAGACC
AGATCTGAGCCTGGGAGCTCTCTGGCTAACTAGGGAACCCACTGCTTAAGCCTCAATAAAGCTTGCCTTG
AGTGCTTCAAGTAGTGTGTGCCCGTCTGTTGTGTGACTCTGGTAACTAGAGATCCCTCAGACCCTTTTAG
TCAGTGTGGAAAATCTCTAGCAGTGGCGCCCGAACAGGGACTTGAAAGCGAAAGGGAAACCAGAGGAGCT
CTCTCGACGCAGGACTCGGCTTGCTGAAGCGCGCACGGCAAGAGGCGAGGGGCGGCGACTGGTGAGTACG
CCAAAAATTTTGACTAGCGGAGGCTAGAAGGAGAGAGATGGGTGCGAGAGCGTCAGTATTAAGCGGGGGA
GAATTAGATCGCGATGGGAAAAAATTCGGTTAAGGCCAGGGGGAAAGAAAAAATATAAATTAAAACATAT
AGTATGGGCAAGCAGGGAGCTAGAACGATTCGCAGTTAATCCTGGCCTGTTAGAAACATCAGAAGGCTGT
AGACAAATACTGGGACAGCTACAACCATCCCTTCAGACAGGATCAGAAGAACTTAGATCATTATATAATA
CAGTAGCAACCCTCTATTGTGTGCATCAAAGGATAGAGATAAAAGACACCAAGGAAGCTTTAGACAAGAT
AGAGGAAGAGCAAAACAAAAGTAAGACCACCGCACAGCAAGCGGCCGCTGATCTTCAGACCTGGAGGAGG
AGATATGAGGGACAATTGGAGAAGTGAATTATATAAATATAAAGTAGTAAAAATTGAACCATTAGGAGTA
GCACCCACCAAGGCAAAGAGAAGAGTGGTGCAGAGAGAAAAAAGAGCAGTGGGAATAGGAGCTTTGTTCC
TTGGGTTCTTGGGAGCAGCAGGAAGCACTATGGGCGCAGCGTCAATGACGCTGACGGTACAGGCCAGACA
ATTATTGTCTGGTATAGTGCAGCAGCAGAACAATTTGCTGAGGGCTATTGAGGCGCAACAGCATCTGTTG
CAACTCACAGTCTGGGGCATCAAGCAGCTCCAGGCAAGAATCCTGGCTGTGGAAAGATACCTAAAGGATC
AACAGCTCCTGGGGATTTGGGGTTGCTCTGGAAAACTCATTTGCACCACTGCTGTGCCTTGGAATGCTAG
TTGGAGTAATAAATCTCTGGAACAGATTTGGAATCACACGACCTGGATGGAGTGGGACAGAGAAATTAAC
AATTACACAAGCTTAATACACTCCTTAATTGAAGAATCGCAAAACCAGCAAGAAAAGAATGAACAAGAAT
TATTGGAATTAGATAAATGGGCAAGTTTGTGGAATTGGTTTAACATAACAAATTGGCTGTGGTATATAAA
ATTATTCATAATGATAGTAGGAGGCTTGGTAGGTTTAAGAATAGTTTTTGCTGTACTTTCTATAGTGAAT
AGAGTTAGGCAGGGATATTCACCATTATCGTTTCAGACCCACCTCCCAACCCCGAGGGGACCCATGCATT
GCATCTCAATTAGTCAGCAACCAGGTGTGGAAAGTCCCCAGGCTCCCCAGCAGGCAGAAGTATGCAAAGC
ATGCGTCTCAATTAGTCAGCAACCATAGTCCCGCCCCTAACTCCGCCCATCCCGCCCCTAACTCCGCCCA
GTTCCGCCCATTCTCCGCCCCATGGCTGACTAATTTTTTTTATTTATGCAGAGGCCGAGGCCGCCTCGGC
CTCTGAGCTATTCCAGAAGTAGTGAGGAGGCTTTTTTGGAGGCCTAGGCTTTTGCAAAAAGCTTTCTAGA
GGTACCACCGGAGCTTACCATGACCGAGTACAAGCCCACGGTGCGCCTCGCCACCCGCGACGACGTCCCC
AGGGCCGTACGCACCCTCGCCGCCGCGTTCGCCGACTACCCCGCCACGCGCCACACCGTCGATCCGGACC
GCCACATCGAGCGGGTCACCGAGCTGCAAGAACTCTTCCTCACGCGCGTCGGGCTCGACATCGGCAAGGT
GTGGGTCGCGGACGACGGCGCCGCCGTGGCGGTCTGGACCACGCCGGAGAGCGTCGAAGCGGGGGCGGTG
TTCGCCGAGATCGGCCCGCGCATGGCCGAGTTGAGCGGTTCCCGGCTGGCCGCGCAGCAACAGATGGAAG
GCCTCCTGGCGCCGCACCGGCCCAAGGAGCCCGCGTGGTTCCTGGCCACCGTCGGCGTCTCGCCCGACCA
CCAGGGCAAGGGTCTGGGCAGCGCCGTCGTGCTCCCCGGAGTGGAGGCGGCCGAGCGCGCCGGGGTGCCC
GCCTTCCTGGAGACCTCCGCGCCCCGCAACCTCCCCTTCTACGAGCGGCTCGGCTTCACCGTCACCGCCG
ACGTCGAGGTGCCCGAAGGACCGCGCACCTGGTGCATGACCCGCAAGCCCGGTGCCAGTTAACGAATTCT
AGATCTTGAGACAAATGGCAGTATTCATCCACAATTTTAAAAGAAAAGGGGGGATTGGGGGGTACAGTGC
AGGGGAAAGAATAGTAGACATAATAGCAACAGACATACAAACTAAAGAATTACAAAAACAAATTACAAAA
ATTCAAAATTTTCGGGTTTATTACAGGGACAGCAGAGATCCACTTTGGCGCCGGCTCGAGGCCTGCAGGT
GCAAAGATGGATAAAGTTTTAAACAGAGAGGAATCTTTGCAGCTAATGGACCTTCTAGGTCTTGAAAGGA
GTGGGAATT
Features (pLannotate 1.2.2; 33 found; start..end, strand, type, name):
      1..1179    +  promoter       EF-1α promoter: strong constitutive promoter for human elongation factor EF-1α
   1198..1371    +  CDS            Hif3a (fragment): HIF3A_MOUSE - Also known as Mop7 From Mus musculus (Mouse).
   1349..2431    +  CDS            HIF3A (fragment): HIF3A_HUMAN - Also known as BHLHE17, MOP7, PASD7. Experimental evidence at protein level: Swiss-Prot protein existence level 1. [Isoform 5]: Attenuates the ability of transcription factor HIF1A to bind to hypoxia-responsive elements (HRE) located within the enhancer/promoter of hypoxia-inducible target genes and hence inhibits HRE-driven transcriptional activation. From Homo sapiens (Human).
   2490..2508    +  polyA_signal   hGH poly(A) signal (fragment): human growth hormone polyadenylation signal
   2561..2614    +  promoter       U6 promoter (fragment): RNA polymerase III promoter for human U6 snRNA
   2656..3244    +  misc_feature   WPRE: woodchuck hepatitis virus posttranscriptional regulatory element
   3295..3314    +  misc_feature   cPPT/CTS (fragment): central polypurine tract and central termination sequence of HIV-1
   3316..3549    +  LTR            3' LTR (ΔU3): self-inactivating 3' long terminal repeat (LTR) from HIV-1
   3627..3748    +  polyA_signal   SV40 poly(A) signal: SV40 polyadenylation signal
   3788..3923    +  rep_origin     SV40 ori: SV40 origin of replication
   3944..3962    -  promoter       T7 promoter: promoter for bacteriophage T7 RNA polymerase
   3970..4125    +  CDS            lacZα (fragment): LacZα fragment of β-galactosidase; lacZ fragment
   4130..4558    +  rep_origin     f1 ori (sequence partly withheld): f1 bacteriophage origin of replication; arrow indicates direction of (+) strand synthesis
   4611..4715    +  promoter       AmpR promoter: bla
   4716..5576    +  CDS            AmpR: β-lactamase; bla; confers resistance to ampicillin, carbenicillin, and related antibiotics
   5747..6335    +  rep_origin     ori: high-copy-number ColE1/pMB1/pBR322/pUC origin of replication
   6518..6610    +  CDS            lacI (fragment): lac repressor; lacI; The lac repressor binds to the lac operator to inhibit transcription in E. coli. This inhibition can be relieved by adding lactose or isopropyl-β-D-thiogalactopyranoside (IPTG).
   6623..6644    +  protein_bind   CAP binding site: CAP binding activates transcription in the presence of cAMP. E. coli catabolite activator protein
   6659..6689    +  promoter       lac promoter: promoter for the E. coli lac operon
   6697..6713    +  protein_bind   lac operator: The lac repressor binds to the lac operator to inhibit transcription in E. coli. This inhibition can be relieved by adding lactose or isopropyl-β-D-thiogalactopyranoside (IPTG). lac repressor encoded by lacI
   6758..6776    +  promoter       T3 promoter: promoter for bacteriophage T3 RNA polymerase
   6804..7030    +  promoter       RSV promoter: Rous sarcoma virus enhancer/promoter
   7031..7211    +  LTR            5' LTR (truncated): truncated 5' long terminal repeat (LTR) from HIV-1
   7258..7383    +  misc_feature   HIV-1 Ψ: packaging signal of human immunodeficiency virus type 1
   7367..7730    +  CDS            HIV-1 gag (fragment): gag protein from human immunodeficiency virus 1; gag
   7876..8109    +  misc_feature   RRE: The Rev response element (RRE) of HIV-1 allows for Rev-dependent mRNA export from the nucleus to the cytoplasm.
   8486..8512    +  CDS            Rev (fragment): human immunodeficiency virus 1 (HIV-1) Rev protein; rev; enhances nuclear export of unspliced and incompletely spliced viral mRNAs
   8519..8542    +  promoter       SV40 promoter (fragment): SV40 early promoter
   8543..8614    +  promoter       SV40 promoter (fragment): SV40 enhancer and early promoter
   8638..8773    +  rep_origin     SV40 ori: SV40 origin of replication
   8819..9415    +  CDS            PuroR (fragment): puromycin N-acetyltransferase; pac from Streptomyces; confers resistance to puromycin
   9464..9581    +  misc_feature   cPPT/CTS: central polypurine tract and central termination sequence of HIV-1
   9646..9712    +  CDS            small t antigen (fragment): SV40 (simian virus 40) small t antigen
