[The description below was written by a language model from this plasmid's Addgene catalogue record and pLannotate feature annotations shown in this document.]
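Description:
TFORF0002 is a third-generation-style, self-inactivating lentiviral expression plasmid built on the pLX_TRC317 backbone and carrying the human HIF3A open reading frame for overexpression in mammalian cells. In bacteria it is maintained through a high-copy ColE1/pUC-type origin and ampicillin resistance (bla), and an f1 origin is also present. The depositor notes that the plasmid can recombine, as is common for LTR-containing vectors.

The viral genome is transcribed from an RSV promoter fused to a truncated HIV-1 5' LTR. This is followed by the Ψ packaging signal with a partial gag sequence and the Rev response element. Next comes an SV40 early promoter/origin driving puromycin N-acetyltransferase for selecting transduced cells, then a central polypurine tract that aids nuclear import. Because the sequence record is circular and numbered from the EF-1α promoter, this promoter sits downstream of the cPPT and drives the HIF3A ORF. The annotation tool splits the ORF into a short segment matched to mouse Hif3a and a longer one matched to human HIF3A. The catalogue lists the insert as human, so the mouse hit probably reflects homology in the conserved N-terminal region. A WPRE after the ORF enhances transcript expression, and the ΔU3 3' LTR inactivates the integrated provirus; an SV40 poly(A) signal lies beyond it.

According to the record, the construct also carries a unique 24-bp barcode, which is not annotated in the feature table; short hGH poly(A) and U6 fragment hits between the ORF and WPRE are likely incidental matches. The barcode identifies the transcription factor in pooled overexpression screens, and the plasmid is part of a barcoded transcription factor ORF collection used to study directed differentiation.
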