Addgene plasmid #141470: TFORF0002
Purpose: Lentiviral vector for overexpressing the HIF3A transcription factor ORF with a unique 24-bp barcode. Barcodes facilitate identification of transcription factors in pooled screens.
Depositing lab: Feng Zhang. Depositing organization: Broad Institute. Publication: A transcription factor atlas of directed differentiation. Joung J, Ma S, Tay T, Geiger-Schuller KR, Kirchgatterer PC, Verdine VK, Guo B, Arias-Garcia MA, Allen WE, Singh A, Kuksenko O, Abudayyeh OO, Gootenberg JS, Fu Z, Macrae RK, Buenrostro JD, Regev A, Zhang F. Cell. 2023 Jan 5;186(1):209-229.e26. doi: 10.1016/j.cell.2022.11.026. PubMed 36608654.
Backbone
  Vector backbone: pLX_TRC317
  Backbone manufacturer: Broad Institute Genetic Perturbation Platform
  Backbone size w/o insert (bp): 8264
  Vector type: Mammalian Expression, Lentiviral
  Selectable markers: Puromycin
Growth in bacteria
  Bacterial resistance: Ampicillin, 100 μg/mL
  Growth temperature: 37°C
  Growth strain: NEB Stable
  Copy number: High Copy
Gene/Insert
  Gene/Insert name: HIF3A
  Species: H. sapiens (human)
  Insert size (bp): 1454
  Entrez Gene: HIF3A (a.k.a. HIF-3A, HIF3-alpha-1, IPAS, MOP7, PASD7, bHLHe17)
  Promoter: EF1a
  Cloning method: Unknown
  Sequencing primers: 5′ GGGTGGAGACTGAAGTTAGGCCAG; 3′ CACATAGCGTAAAAGGAGCAACATAG
Terms and licenses: Academic/Nonprofit Terms; Industry Terms: Not Available to Industry
Depositor comments: NM_152796,ENST00000472815 . The transcription factor ORF portion of this plasmid was synthesized by Genewiz. Please test multiple small colonies in case of plasmid recombination. To make this collection available in a timely manner, a portion of this collection was not fully sequenced by Addgene. If an Addgene verified full plasmid sequence is not available, please contact us prior to placing an order to request the full sequence.
How to cite: TFORF0002 was a gift from Feng Zhang (Addgene plasmid # 141470 ; http://n2t.net/addgene:141470 ; RRID:Addgene_141470)
