>Addgene plasmid #141470 | TFORF0002 | depositor partial sequence | sequence record 276547 | Insert
ACCGCCACCATGCGGCCCGCAGCCGGCGCAGCCAGGAGACCGAGGTGCTGTACCAGCTGGCTCACACGCT
GCCCTTCGCCCGCGGCGTCAGCGCCCACCTGGACAAGGCCTCTATCATGCGCCTCACCATCAGCTACCTG
CGCATGCACCGCCTCTGCGCCGCAGCTGGAGCTCATTGGACACAGCATCTTTGATTTCATCCACCCCTGT
GACCAAGAGGAGCTTCAGGACGCCCTGACCCCCCAGCAGACCCTGTCCAGGAGGAAGGTGGAGGCCCCCA
CGGAGCGGTGCTTCTCCTTGCGCATGAAGAGTACACTCACCAGCCGCGGGCGCACCCTCAACCTCAAGGC
GGCCACCTGGAAGGTGCTGAACTGCTCTGGACATATGAGGGCCTACAAGCCACCTGCGCAGACTTCTCCA
GCTGGGAGCCCTGACTCAGAGCCCCCGCTGCAGTGCCTGGTGCTCATCTGCGAAGCCATCCCCCACCCAG
GCAGCCTGGAGCCCCCACTGGGCCGAGGGGCCTTCCTCAGCCGCCACAGCCTGGACATGAAGTTCACCTA
CTGTGACGACAGGATTGCAGAAGTGGCTGGCTATAGTCCCGATGACCTGATCGGCTGTTCCGCCTACGAG
TACATCCACGCGCTGGACTCCGATGCGGTCAGCAAGAGCATCCACACCTTGCTGAGCAAGGGCCAGGCAG
TAACAGGGCAGTATCGCTTCCTGGCCCGGAGTGGTGGCTACCTGTGGACCCAGACCCAGGCCACAGTGGT
GTCAGGGGGACGGGGCCCCCAGTCGGAGAGTATCGTCTGTGTCCATTTTTTAATCAGCCAGGTGGAAGAG
ACCGGAGTGGTGCTGTCCCTGGAGCAAACGGAGCAACACTCTCGCAGACCCATTCAGCGGGGCGCCCCCT
CTCAGAAGGACACCCCTAACCCTGGGGACAGCCTTGACACCCCTGGCCCCCGGATCCTTGCCTTCCTGCA
CCCGCCTTCCCTGAGCGAGGCTGCCCTGGCCGCTGACCCCCGCCGTTTCTGCAGCCCTGACCTCCGTCGC
CTCCTGGGACCCATCCTGGATGGGGCTTCAGTAGCAGCCACTCCCAGCACCCCGCTGGCCACACGGCACC
CCCAAAGTCCTCTTTCGGCTGATCTCCCAGATGAACTACCTGTGGGCACCGAGAATGTGCACAGACTCTT
CACCTCCGGGAAAGACACTGAGGCAGTGGAGACAGATTTAGATATAGCTCAGGACCCCAGCACCCCACTC
CTGAACCTGAATGAGCCCCTGGGTTTTCACTTTGTCACCCAGTCTGGAGTGCAGTGGCACAAACACAGCT
CACCGCAGCCTCGACCTCCTGGGCTCAAGTAGTAATGAACTAGTCCGTAACTTGAAAGTATTTCGATTTC
TTGGCTTTATATATCTTGTGGAAAGGACGACAATTACACCACGTCTGCCTACTA
