>Addgene plasmid #141470 | TFORF0002 | depositor partial sequence | sequence record 276548 | Barcode
CAATTACACCACGTCTGCCTACTA
