>Addgene plasmid #141470 | TFORF0002 | addgene partial sequence | sequence record 316535 | WPRE-R 5'-CATAGCGTAAAAGGAGCAACA-3'
TGTAATCCAGAGGTTGATTGTCGACTTAACGCGTTAGTAGGCAGACGTGGTGTAATTGTCGTCCTTTCCA
CAAGATATATAAAGCCAAGAAATCGAAATACTTTCAAGTTACGGACTAGTTCATTACTACTTGAGCCCAG
GAGGTCGAGGCTGCGGTGAGCTGTGTTTGTGCCACTGCACTCCAGACTGGGTGACAAAGTGAAAACCCAG
GGGCTCATTCAGGTTCAGGAGTGGGGTGCTGGGGTCCTGAGCTATATCTAAATCTGTCTCCACTGCCTCA
GTGTCTTTCCCGGAGGTGAAGAGTCTGTGCACATTCTCGGTGCCCACAGGTAGTTCATCTGGGAGATCAG
CCGAAAGAGGACTTTGGGGGTGCCGTGTGGCCAGCGGGGTGCTGGGAGTGGCTGCTACTGAAGCCCCATC
CAGGATGGGTCCCAGGAGGCGACGGAGGTCAGGGCTGCAGAAACGGCGGGGGTCAGCGGCCAGGGCAGCC
TCGCTCAGGGAAGGCGGGTGCAGGAAGGCAAGGATCCGGGGGCCAGGGGTGTCAAGGCTGTCCCCAGGGT
TAGGGGTGTCCTTCTGAGAGGGGGCGCCCCGCTGAATGGGTCTGCGAGA
